>Addgene plasmid #176629 | MF85_PB-14xUAS-12x42bs-10x(ErbB2bs_ErbB2bs)-miniCMV-NLS-FKBP12F36V-ErbB2ZFR2AR39A-VP16-NLS-DHFR-IRES-mTurquoise2-PEST-BGHpA | addgene full sequence | sequence record 347269 | Addgene NGS Result
ACTCTTCCTTTTTCAATATTATTGAAGCATTTATCAGGGTTATTGTCTCATGAGCGGATACATATTTGAA
TGTATTTAGAAAAATAAACAAATAGGGGTTCCGCGCACATTTCCCCGAAAAGTGCCACCTAAATTGTAAG
CGTTAATATTTTGTTAAAATTCGCGTTAAATTTTTGTTAAATCAGCTCATTTTTTAACCAATAGGCCGAA
ATCGGCAAAATCCCTTATAAATCAAAAGAATAGACCGAGATAGGGT
[37 nt withheld, positions 257-293]
AAAGAACGTGGACTCCAACGTCAAAGG
[49 nt withheld, positions 321-369]
T
[91 nt withheld, positions 371-461]
G
[124 nt withheld, positions 463-586]
CCCATTCGCCATTCAGGCTGCGCAACTGTTGGGAAGGGCGATCGGTGCGGGCCTCTTCGCTATTACGCCA
GCTGGCGAAAGGGGGATGTGCTGCAAGGCGATTAAGTTGGGTAACGCCAGGGTTTTCCCAGTCACGACGT
TGTAAAACGACGGCCAGTGAGCGCGCCTCGTTCATTCACGTTTTTGAACCCGTGGAGGACGGGCAGACTC
GCGGTGCAAATGTGTTTTACAGCGTGATGGAGCAGATGAAGATGCTCGACACGCTGCAGAACACGCAGCT
AGATTAACCCTAGAAAGATAATCATATTGTGACGTACGTTAAAGATAATCATGTGTAAAATTGACGCATG
TGTTTTATCGGTCTGTATATCGAGGTTTATTTATTAATTTGAATAGATATTAAGTTTTATTATATTTACA
CTTACATACTAATAATAAATTCAACAAACAATTTATTTATGTTTATTTATTTATTAAAAAAAACAAAAAC
TCAAAATTTCTTCTATAAAGTAACAAAACTTTTATGAGGGACAGCCCCCCCCCAAAGCCCCCAGGGATGT
AATTACGTCCCTCCCCCGCTAGGGGGCAGCAGCGAGCCGCCCGGGGCTCCGCTCCGGTCCGGCGCTCCCC
CCGCATCCCCGAGCCGGCAGCGTGCGGGGACAGCCCGGGCACGGGGAAGGTGGCACGGGATCGCTTTCCT
CTGAACGCTTCTCGCTGCTCTTTGAGCCTGCAGACACCTGGGGGGATACGGGGAAAAGGCCTCCACGGCC
ACTAGTGGCCTCCACGGCCACAAGCTTCATATGCGGAGTACTGTCCTCCGGGCTGGCGGAGTACTGTCCT
CCGGCAAGGTCGGAGTACTGTCCTCCGACACTAGAGGTCGGAGTACTGTCCTCCGACGCAAGGCGGAGTA
CTGTCCTCCGGGCTGCGGAGTACTGTCCTCCGGCAAGGTCGGAGTACTGTCCTCCGACACTAGAGGTCGG
AGTACTGTCCTCCGACGCAAGGTCGGAGTACTGTCCTCCGACACTAGAGGTCGGAGTACTGTCCTCCGAC
GCAAGGTCGGAGTACTGTCCTCCGACACTAGAGGTCGGAGTACTGTCCTCCGACGCAAGGCGGAGTACTG
TCCTCCGGGCTGGCGGAGTACTGTCCTCCGGCAAGGGCTCGACGCTGCTGACGCTGCTGACGCTGCTGAC
GCTGCTGACGCTGCTGACGCTGCTGACGCTGCTGACGCTGCTGACGCTGCTGACGCTGCTGACGCTGCTC
AATTGTCGCCGGCGGCCGCAGTGGCCGCAGTGACGTATATGCCGCAGTGGCCGCAGTGTCTAGAGCGCCG
CAGTGGCCGCAGTGATCGATATGCCGCAGTGGCCGCAGTGTCTAGAGCGCCGCAGTGGCCGCAGTGTCTA
GAGCGCCGCAGTGGCCGCAGTGATCGATATGCCGCAGTGGCCGCAGTGTCACGTACGCCGCAGTGGCCGC
AGTGTATGACCTGCCGCAGTGGCCGCAGTGACGTATATGCCGCAGTGGCCGCAGTGCCTAGACCGGTTGA
TAGAGAACGTATAAGCTTTAGGCGTGTACGGTGGGCGCCTATAAAAGCAGAGCTCGTTTAGTGAACCGTC
AGATCGCCTGGAGCAATTCCACAACACTTTTGTCTTATACCAACTTTCCGTACCACTTCCTACCCTCGTA
AATCGACGAAGCTTCTAGGCCACCATGGGACCCAAGAAAAAGCGGAAGGTGTCCGGAGTGCAGGTGGAGA
CTATCTCCCCAGGAGACGGGCGCACCTTCCCCAAGCGCGGCCAGACCTGCGTGGTGCACTACACCGGGAT
GCTTGAAGATGGAAAGAAAGTTGATTCCTCCCGGGACAGAAACAAGCCCTTTAAGTTTATGCTAGGCAAG
CAGGAGGTGATCCGAGGCTGGGAAGAAGGGGTTGCCCAGATGAGTGTGGGTCAGAGAGCCAAACTGACTA
TATCTCCAGATTATGCCTATGGTGCCACTGGGCACCCAGGCATCATCCCACCACATGCCACTCTCGTCTT
CGATGTGGAGCTTCTAAAACTGGAAGGATCCGAGGCCCCATTCCAGTGCAGAATCTGCATGCGGAACTTC
TCCAGATCTGACGTGCTGGCCAACCACACCAGAACACACACAGGCGAGAAGCCCTTCCAGTGCCGGATCT
GTATGGCCAACTTTTCCCAGTCCTCCACACTGACCCGGCACCTGAGAACCCATACCGGCGAAAAGCCTTT
TCAGTGTCGCATCTGCATGAGAAACTTTAGCGAGCGGCAGGGCCTGAAGAGACATCTGAAAACCCACACT
GGCGAGAAAGGCGGCGGATCCTCTGGCGCTCCTCCTACCGATGTGTCTCTGGGAGATGAGCTGCACCTGG
ACGGCGAGGATGTGGCTATGGCTCATGCCGACGCTCTGGACGACTTCGACTTGGATATGCTCGGCGACGG
CGACTCTCCTGGACCTGGCTTTACCCCTCATGACTCTGCCCCTTACGGCGCCCTGGATATGGCCGATTTC
GAGTTCGAGCAGATGTTCACCGATGCTCTGGGCATCGATGAGTACGGCGGAGGCTCCCCCAAGAAAAAGC
GGAAGGTGGGCTCGAGCGACTACAAGGACGACGACGACAAGTCGAGCATCTCCCTGATCGCTGCCCTGGC
TGTGGATTACGTGATCGGAATGGAAAACGCCATGCCATGGAACCTGCCTGCTGACCTGGCCTGGTTCAAG
CGGAACACCCTGAACAAGCCCGTGATCATGGGCAGACACACCTGGGAGTCTATCGGCAGACCTCTGCCTG
GCCGGAAGAACATCATCCTGTCCTCTCAGCCTTCCACCGACGACAGAGTGACCTGGGTCAAGTCTGTGGA
CGAGGCTATCGCTGCTTGTGGCGACGTGCCAGAGATCATGGTTATCGGCGGAGGCAGAGTGATCGAGCAG
TTCCTGCCTAAGGCTCAGAAGCTGTATCTGACCCACATCGACGCCGAAGTGGAAGGCGATACCCACTTTC
CTGACTACGAGCCCGACGACTGGGAGTCCGTGTTCTCTGAGTTCCACGACGCCGATGCTCAGAACTCCCA
CTCCTACTGCTTCGAGATCCTGGAGCGGAGATAGGTCGACCAGATCCCCCTCTCCCTCCCCCCCCCCTAA
CGTTACTGGCCGAAGCCGCTTGGAATAAGGCCGGTGTGCGTTTGTCTATATGTTATTTTCCACCATATTG
CCGTCTTTTGGCAATGTGAGGGCCCGGAAACCTGGCCCTGTCTTCTTGACGAGCATTCCTAGGGGTCTTT
CCCCTCTCGCCAAAGGAATGCAAGGTCTGTTGAATGTCGTGAAGGAAGCAGTTCCTCTGGAAGCTTCTTG
AAGACAAACAACGTCTGTAGCGACCCTTTGCAGGCAGCGGAACCCCCCACCTGGCGACAGGTGCCTCTGC
GGCCAAAAGCCACGTGTATAAGATACACCTGCAAAGGCGGCACAACCCCAGTGCCACGTTGTGAGTTGGA
TAGTTGTGGAAAGAGTCAAATGGCTCTCCTCAAGCGTATTCAACAAGGGGCTGAAGGATGCCCAGAAGGT
ACCCCATTGTATGGGATCTGATCTGGGGCCTCGGTGCACATGCTTTACATGTGTTTAGTCGAGGTTAAAA
AAACGTCTAGGCCCCCCGAACCACGGGGACGTGGTTTTCCTTTGAAAAACACGATGATAATATGGCCACA
ACCATGGTGAGCAAGGGCGAGGAGCTGTTCACCGGGGTGGTGCCCATCCTGGTCGAGCTGGACGGCGACG
TAAACGGCCACAAGTTCAGCGTGTCCGGCGAGGGCGAGGGCGATGCCACCTACGGCAAGCTGACCCTGAA
GTTCATCTGCACCACCGGCAAGCTGCCCGTGCCCTGGCCCACCCTCGTGACCACCCTGTCCTGGGGCGTG
CAGTGCTTCGCCCGCTACCCCGACCACATGAAGCAGCACGACTTCTTCAAGTCCGCCATGCCCGAAGGCT
ACGTCCAGGAGCGCACCATCTTCTTCAAGGACGACGGCAACTACAAGACCCGCGCCGAGGTGAAGTTCGA
GGGCGACACCCTGGTGAACCGCATCGAGCTGAAGGGCATCGACTTCAAGGAGGACGGCAACATCCTGGGG
CACAAGCTGGAGTACAACTACTTTAGCGACAACGTCTATATCACCGCCGACAAGCAGAAGAACGGCATCA
AGGCCAACTTCAAGATCCGCCACAACATCGAGGACGGCGGCGTGCAGCTCGCCGACCACTACCAGCAGAA
CACCCCCATCGGCGACGGCCCCGTGCTGCTGCCCGACAACCACTACCTGAGCACCCAGTCCAAGTTGAGC
AAAGACCCCAACGAGAAGCGCGATCACATGGTCCTGCTGGAGTTCGTGACCGCCGCCGGGATCACTCTCG
GCATGGACGAGCTGTACAAGTCCGGCAAGCTTAGCCATGGCTTCCCGCCGGAGGTGGAGGAGCAGGATGA
TGGCACGCTGCCCATGTCTTGTGCCCAGGAGAGCGGGATGGACCGTCACCCTGCAGCCTGTGCTTCTGCT
AGGATCAATGTGTGAGCTAGCGAATTCGAATTTAAATCGGCCTCGACTGTGCCTTCTAGTTGCCAGCCAT
CTGTTGTTTGCCCCTCCCCCGTGCCTTCCTTGACCCTGGAAGGTGCCACTCCCACTGTCCTTTCCTAATA
AAATGAGGAAATTGCATCGCATTGTCTGAGTAGGTGTCATTCTATTCTGGGGGGTGGGGTGGGGCAGGAC
AGCAAGGGGGAGGATTGGGAAGACAATAGCAGGCATGCTGGGGACGCGGCCGCGGGCCCATTGGTATGGC
TTTTTCCCCGTATCCCCCCAGGTGTCTGCAGGCTCAAAGAGCAGCGAGAAGCGTTCAGAGGAAAGCGATC
CCGTGCCACCTTCCCCGTGCCCGGGCTGTCCCCGCACGCTGCCGGCTCGGGGATGCGGGGGGAGCGCCGG
ACCGGAGCGGAGCCCCGGGCGGCTCGCTGCTGCCCCCTAGCGGGGGAGGGACGTAATTACATCCCTGGGG
GCTTTGGGGGGGGGCTGTCCCTGATATCTATAACAAGAAAATATATATATAATAAGTTATCACGTAAGTA
GAACATGAAATAACAATATAATTATCGTATGAGTTAAATCTTAAAAGTCACGTAAAAGATAATCATGCGT
CATTTTGACTCACGCGGTCGTTATAGTTCAAAATCAGTGACACTTACCGCATTGACAAGCACGCCTCACG
GGAGCTCCAAGCGGCGACTGAGATGTCCTAAATGCACAGCGACGGATTCGCGCTATTTAGAAAGAGAGAG
CAATATTTCAAGAATGCATGCGTCAATTTTACGCAGACTATCTTTCTAGGGTTAATCTAGCTGCATCAGG
ATCATATCGTCGGGTCTTTTTTCCGGCTCAGTCATCGCCCAAGCTGGCGCTATCTGGGCATCGGGGAGGA
AGAAGCCCGTGCCTTTTCCCGCGAGGTTGAAGCGGCATGGAAAGAGTTTGCCGAGGATGACTGCTGCTGC
ATTGACGTTGAGCGAAAACGCACGTTTACCATGATGATTCGGGAAGGTGTGGCCATGCACGCCTTTAACG
GTGAACTGTTCGTTCAGGCCACCTGGGATACCAGTTCGTCGCGGCTTTTCCGGACACAGTTCCGGATGGT
CAGCCCGAAGCGCATCAGCAACCCGAACAATACCGGCGACAGCCGGAACTGCCGTGCCGGTGTGCAGATT
AATGACAGCGGTGCGGCGCTGGGATATTACGTCAGCGAGGACGGGTATCCTGGCTGGATGCCGCAGAAAT
GGACATGGATACCCCGTGAGTTACCCGGCGGGCGCGCTTGGCGTAATCATGGTCATAGCTGTTTCCTGTG
TGAAATTGTTATCCGCTCACAATTCCACACAACATACGAGCCGGAAGCATAAAGTGTAAAGCCTGGGGTG
CCTAATGAGTGAGCTAACTCACATTAATTGCGTTGCGCTCACTGCCCGCTTTCCAGTCGGGAAACCTGTC
GTGCCAGCTGCATTAATGAATCGGCCAACGCGCGGGGAGAGGCGGTTTGCGTATTGGGCGCTCTTCCGCT
TCCTCGCTCACTGACTCGCTGCGCTCGGTCGTTCGGCTGCGGCGAGCGGTATCAGCTCACTCAAAGGCGG
TAATACGGTTATCCACAGAATCAGGGGATAACGCAGGAAAGAACATGTGAGCAAAAGGCCAGCAAAAGGC
CAGGAACCGTAAAAAGGCCGCGTTGCTGGCGTTTTTCCATAGGCTCCGCCCCCCTGACGAGCATCACAAA
AATCGACGCTCAAGTCAGAGGTGGCGAAACCCGACAGGACTATAAAGATACCAGGCGTTTCCCCCTGGAA
GCTCCCTCGTGCGCTCTCCTGTTCCGACCCTGCCGCTTACCGGATACCTGTCCGCCTTTCTCCCTTCGGG
AAGCGTGGCGCTTTCTCATAGCTCACGCTGTAGGTATCTCAGTTCGGTGTAGGTCGTTCGCTCCAAGCTG
GGCTGTGTGCACGAACCCCCCGTTCAGCCCGACCGCTGCGCCTTATCCGGTAACTATCGTCTTGAGTCCA
ACCCGGTAAGACACGACTTATCGCCACTGGCAGCAGCCACTGGTAACAGGATTAGCAGAGCGAGGTATGT
AGGCGGTGCTACAGAGTTCTTGAAGTGGTGGCCTAACTACGGCTACACTAGAAGAACAGTATTTGGTATC
TGCGCTCTGCTGAAGCCAGTTACCTTCGGAAAAAGAGTTGGTAGCTCTTGATCCGGCAAACAAACCACCG
CTGGTAGCGGTGGTTTTTTTGTTTGCAAGCAGCAGATTACGCGCAGAAAAAAAGGATCTCAAGAAGATCC
TTTGATCTTTTCTACGGGGTCTGACGCTCAGTGGAACGAAAACTCACGTTAAGGGATTTTGGTCATGAGA
TTATCAAAAAGGATCTTCACCTAGATCCTTTTAAATTAAAAATGAAGTTTTAAATCAATCTAAAGTATAT
ATGAGTAAACTTGGTCTGACAGTTACCAATGCTTAATCAGTGAGGCACCTATCTCAGCGATCTGTCTATT
TCGTTCATCCATAGTTGCCTGACTCCCCGTCGTGTAGATAACTACGATACGGGAGGGCTTACCATCTGGC
CCCAGTGCTGCAATGATACCGCGAGACCCACGCTCACCGGCTCCAGATTTATCAGCAATAAACCAGCCAG
CCGGAAGGGCCGAGCGCAGAAGTGGTCCTGCAACTTTATCCGCCTCCATCCAGTCTATTAATTGTTGCCG
GGAAGCTAGAGTAAGTAGTTCGCCAGTTAATAGTTTGCGCAACGTTGTTGCCATTGCTACAGGCATCGTG
GTGTCACGCTCGTCGTTTGGTATGGCTTCATTCAGCTCCGGTTCCCAACGATCAAGGCGAGTTACATGAT
CCCCCATGTTGTGCAAAAAAGCGGTTAGCTCCTTCGGTCCTCCGATCGTTGTCAGAAGTAAGTTGGCCGC
AGTGTTATCACTCATGGTTATGGCAGCACTGCATAATTCTCTTACTGTCATGCCATCCGTAAGATGCTTT
TCTGTGACTGGTGAGTACTCAACCAAGTCATTCTGAGAATAGTGTATGCGGCGACCGAGTTGCTCTTGCC
CGGCGTCAATACGGGATAATACCGCGCCACATAGCAGAACTTTAAAAGTGCTCATCATTGGAAAACGTTC
TTCGGGGCGAAAACTCTCAAGGATCTTACCGCTGTTGAGATCCAGTTCGATGTAACCCACTCGTGCACCC
AACTGATCTTCAGCATCTTTTACTTTCACCAGCGTTTCTGGGTGAGCAAAAACAGGAAGGCAAAATGCCG
CAAAAAAGGGAATAAGGGCGACACGGAAATGTTGAATACTCAT
Features (pLannotate 1.2.2; 29 found; start..end, strand, type, name):
      1..105     -  promoter       AmpR promoter: bla
    158..586     -  rep_origin     f1 ori (sequence partly withheld): f1 bacteriophage origin of replication; arrow indicates direction of (+) strand synthesis
    591..746     -  CDS            lacZα (fragment): LacZα fragment of β-galactosidase; lacZ fragment
    748..867     +  CDS            B (fragment): PORTL_LAMBD - Experimental evidence at protein level: Swiss-Prot protein existence level 1. Forms the portal vertex of the capsid (PubMed:6228056, PubMed:6232391). This portal plays critical roles in head assembly, genome packaging, neck/tail attachment, and genome ejection (Probable). The portal protein multimerizes as a single ring-shaped homododecamer arranged around a central channel (PubMed:6232391). Binds to the terminase subunits to form the packaging machine (PubMed:7799432). From Escherichia phage lambda (Bacteriophage lambda).
   1437..1454    +  protein_bind   5X UAS (fragment): five tandem copies of the "ScaI site" 17-mer CGGAGTACTGTCCTCCG, an upstream activating sequence (UAS) that efficiently binds yeast Gal4 (Webster et al., 1988; Pfeiffer et al., 2010) GAL4
   1465..1482    +  protein_bind   5X UAS (fragment): five tandem copies of the "ScaI site" 17-mer CGGAGTACTGTCCTCCG, an upstream activating sequence (UAS) that efficiently binds yeast Gal4 (Webster et al., 1988; Pfeiffer et al., 2010) GAL4
   1536..1553    +  protein_bind   5X UAS (fragment): five tandem copies of the "ScaI site" 17-mer CGGAGTACTGTCCTCCG, an upstream activating sequence (UAS) that efficiently binds yeast Gal4 (Webster et al., 1988; Pfeiffer et al., 2010) GAL4
   1564..1581    +  protein_bind   5X UAS (fragment): five tandem copies of the "ScaI site" 17-mer CGGAGTACTGTCCTCCG, an upstream activating sequence (UAS) that efficiently binds yeast Gal4 (Webster et al., 1988; Pfeiffer et al., 2010) GAL4
   1590..1607    +  protein_bind   5X UAS (fragment): five tandem copies of the "ScaI site" 17-mer CGGAGTACTGTCCTCCG, an upstream activating sequence (UAS) that efficiently binds yeast Gal4 (Webster et al., 1988; Pfeiffer et al., 2010) GAL4
   1618..1635    +  protein_bind   5X UAS (fragment): five tandem copies of the "ScaI site" 17-mer CGGAGTACTGTCCTCCG, an upstream activating sequence (UAS) that efficiently binds yeast Gal4 (Webster et al., 1988; Pfeiffer et al., 2010) GAL4
   1644..1661    +  protein_bind   5X UAS (fragment): five tandem copies of the "ScaI site" 17-mer CGGAGTACTGTCCTCCG, an upstream activating sequence (UAS) that efficiently binds yeast Gal4 (Webster et al., 1988; Pfeiffer et al., 2010) GAL4
   1672..1689    +  protein_bind   5X UAS (fragment): five tandem copies of the "ScaI site" 17-mer CGGAGTACTGTCCTCCG, an upstream activating sequence (UAS) that efficiently binds yeast Gal4 (Webster et al., 1988; Pfeiffer et al., 2010) GAL4
   2124..2268    +  promoter       TRE3G promoter (fragment): 3rd-generation Tet-responsive promoter that can be activated by binding of Tet-On® 3G
   2321..2641    +  CDS            DmrB: F36V mutant of FK506-binding protein FKBP12 binds synthetic ligands that do not bind wild-type FKBP
   2741..2757    +  CDS            CCR5TC (fragment): zinc-finger domain from the CCR5-224 (+) zinc-finger nuclease that recognizes the left half-site target sequence in the human CCR5 gene (Perez et al., 2008; Gross et al., 2013)
   2918..3157    +  CDS            VP16_HHV11 (fragment): Experimental evidence at protein level: Swiss-Prot protein existence level 1. May play a role in the aggregation of tegument proteins around nucleocapsids during virus morphogenesis. From Human herpesvirus 1 (strain 17) (HHV-1) (Human herpes simplex virus 1).
   3197..3217    +  CDS            FLAG (fragment): FLAG® epitope tag, followed by an enterokinase cleavage site
   3224..3697    +  CDS            folA: DYR_ECOLI - Also known as tmrA. Experimental evidence at protein level: Swiss-Prot protein existence level 1. Key enzyme in folate metabolism. Catalyzes an essential reaction for de novo glycine and purine synthesis, and for DNA precursor synthesis. From Escherichia coli (strain K12).
   3824..4286    +  misc_feature   IRES: internal ribosome entry site (IRES) of the encephalomyocarditis virus (EMCV)
   4300..5016    +  CDS            mTurquoise2: mTurquoise2 is a basic (constitutively fluorescent) cyan fluorescent protein published in 2012, derived from Aequorea victoria. It is reported to be a rapidly-maturing monomer with very low acid sensitivity.
   5029..5148    +  CDS            Odc1 (fragment): DCOR_MOUSE - Also known as Odc. Experimental evidence at protein level: Swiss-Prot protein existence level 1. Catalyzes the first and rate-limiting step of polyamine biosynthesis that converts ornithine into putrescine, which is the precursor for the polyamines, spermidine and spermine. Polyamines are essential for cell proliferation and are implicated in cellular processes, ranging from DNA replication to apoptosis. From Mus musculus (Mouse).
   5183..5390    +  polyA_signal   bGH poly(A) signal: bovine growth hormone polyadenylation signal
   5967..6434    +  CDS            B (fragment): PORTL_LAMBD - Experimental evidence at protein level: Swiss-Prot protein existence level 1. Forms the portal vertex of the capsid (PubMed:6228056, PubMed:6232391). This portal plays critical roles in head assembly, genome packaging, neck/tail attachment, and genome ejection (Probable). The portal protein multimerizes as a single ring-shaped homododecamer arranged around a central channel (PubMed:6232391). Binds to the terminase subunits to form the packaging machine (PubMed:7799432). From Escherichia phage lambda (Bacteriophage lambda).
   6472..6488    -  protein_bind   lac operator: The lac repressor binds to the lac operator to inhibit transcription in E. coli. This inhibition can be relieved by adding lactose or isopropyl-β-D-thiogalactopyranoside (IPTG). lac repressor encoded by lacI
   6496..6526    -  promoter       lac promoter: promoter for the E. coli lac operon
   6541..6562    -  protein_bind   CAP binding site: CAP binding activates transcription in the presence of cAMP. E. coli catabolite activator protein
   6575..6667    -  CDS            lacI (fragment): lac repressor; lacI; The lac repressor binds to the lac operator to inhibit transcription in E. coli. This inhibition can be relieved by adding lactose or isopropyl-β-D-thiogalactopyranoside (IPTG).
   6850..7438    -  rep_origin     ori: high-copy-number ColE1/pMB1/pBR322/pUC origin of replication
   7609..8469    -  CDS            AmpR: β-lactamase; bla; confers resistance to ampicillin, carbenicillin, and related antibiotics
