[The description below was written by a language model from this plasmid's Addgene catalogue record and pLannotate feature annotations shown in this document.]
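Description:
MF85_PB-14xUAS-12x42bs-10x(ErbB2bs_ErbB2bs)-miniCMV-NLS-FKBP12F36V-ErbB2ZFR2AR39A-VP16-NLS-DHFR-IRES-mTurquoise2-PEST-BGHpA is an 8.5 kb synthetic-biology plasmid built on a commercial PiggyBac transposon backbone, intended for transposase-mediated integration of its roughly 4 kb cassette into mammalian genomes. It is propagated in E. coli through a high-copy ColE1/pUC-type origin with ampicillin selection, and also carries an f1 origin and lac/lacZα remnants. The automated annotation does not label the PiggyBac terminal repeats. No mammalian selection marker is annotated.

The cassette is described as the self-activation unit for transcription factor C in the three-factor MultiFate-3 circuit. Its composite promoter combines, by name, 14 Gal4 UAS sites (eight are individually detected in the feature table), 12 "42" binding sites and 10 paired ErbB2 zinc-finger sites upstream of a minimal CMV promoter; the annotation tool matches part of this region to TRE3G, probably because of the shared minimal CMV core. The promoter drives a fusion of an NLS, FKBP12 F36V (a ligand-inducible homodimerization domain), an ErbB2-targeting zinc finger with R2A and R39A substitutions, the VP16 activation domain, a second NLS and E. coli DHFR. DHFR is commonly used as a destabilizing domain rescued by trimethoprim, though the record does not state this role. A partial FLAG match also lies before DHFR. Because the paired ErbB2 sites sit in the factor's own promoter, the dimerized factor can activate its own expression, giving positive autoregulation. The UAS and "42" sites presumably allow input from other regulators. An EMCV IRES then directs translation of mTurquoise2 fused to an ornithine decarboxylase PEST degron, giving a short-lived cyan readout of promoter activity, and a bGH polyadenylation signal ends the transcript. The construct is used to engineer synthetic multistability in mammalian cells.
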