Addgene plasmid #176629: MF85_PB-14xUAS-12x42bs-10x(ErbB2bs_ErbB2bs)-miniCMV-NLS-FKBP12F36V-ErbB2ZFR2AR39A-VP16-NLS-DHFR-IRES-mTurquoise2-PEST-BGHpA
Purpose: TF C self-activation cassette in MultiFate-3
Depositing lab: Michael Elowitz. Depositing organization: California Institute of Technology. Publication: Synthetic multistability in mammalian cells. Zhu R, Del Rio-Salgado JM, Garcia-Ojalvo J, Elowitz MB. Science. 2022 Jan 21;375(6578):eabg9765. doi: 10.1126/science.abg9765. Epub 2022 Jan 21. PubMed 35050677.
Backbone
  Vector backbone: PiggyBac transposon system
  Backbone manufacturer: System Biosciences
  Vector type: Synthetic Biology
Growth in bacteria
  Bacterial resistance: Ampicillin, 100 μg/mL
  Growth temperature: 37°C
  Growth strain: DH5alpha
  Copy number: Unknown
Gene/Insert
  Gene/Insert name: 14xUAS-12x42bs-10x(ErbB2bs_ErbB2bs)-miniCMV-NLS-FKBP12F36V-ErbB2ZFR2AR39A-VP16-NLS-DHFR-IRES-mTurquoise2-PEST-BGHpA
  Species: Synthetic
  Insert size (bp): 4001
Terms and licenses: Academic/Nonprofit Terms; Industry Terms: Not Available to Industry
How to cite: MF85_PB-14xUAS-12x42bs-10x(ErbB2bs_ErbB2bs)-miniCMV-NLS-FKBP12F36V-ErbB2ZFR2AR39A-VP16-NLS-DHFR-IRES-mTurquoise2-PEST-BGHpA was a gift from Michael Elowitz (Addgene plasmid # 176629 ; http://n2t.net/addgene:176629 ; RRID:Addgene_176629)
